>Addgene plasmid #173591 | Lenti-sgEp300#1/Cre | addgene full sequence | sequence record 363591 | Addgene NGS Result
TCTCATGAGCGGATACATATTTGAATGTATTTAGAAAAATAAACAAATAGGGGTTCCGCGCACATTTCCC
CGAAAAGTGCCACCTGACGTCGACGGATCGGGAGATCTCCCGATCCCCTATGGTGCACTCTCAGTACAAT
CTGCTCTGATGCCGCATAGTTAAGCCAGTATCTGCTCCCTGCTTGTGTGTTGGAGGTCGCTGAGTAGTGC
GCGAGCAAAATTTAAGCTACAACAAGGCAAGGCTTGACCGACAATTGCATGAAGAATCTGCTTAGGGTTA
GGCGTTTTGCGCTGCTTCGCGATGTACGGGCCAGATATACGCGTTGACATTGATTATTGACTAGTTATTA
ATAGTAATCAATTACGGGGTCATTAGTTCATAGCCCATATATGGAGTTCCGCGTTACATAACTTACGGTA
AATGGCCCGCCTGGCTGACCGCCCAACGACCCCCGCCCATTGACGTCAATAATGACGTATGTTCCCATAG
TAACGCCAATAGGGACTTTCCATTGACGTCAATGGGTGGAGTATTTACGGTAAACTGCCCACTTGGCAGT
ACATCAAGTGTATCATATGCCAAGTACGCCCCCTATTGACGTCAATGACGGTAAATGGCCCGCCTGGCAT
TATGCCCAGTACATGACCTTATGGGACTTTCCTACTTGGCAGTACATCTACGTATTAGTCATCGCTATTA
CCATGGTGATGCGGTTTTGGCAGTACATCAATGGGCGTGGATAGCGGTTTGACTCACGGGGATTTCCAAG
TCTCCACCCCATTGACGTCAATGGGAGTTTGTTTTGGCACCAAAATCAACGGGACTTTCCAAAATGTCGT
AACAACTCCGCCCCATTGACGCAAATGGGCGGTAGGCGTGTACGGTGGGAGGTCTATATAAGCAGCGCGT
TTTGCCTGTACTGGGTCTCTCTGGTTAGACCAGATCTGAGCCTGGGAGCTCTCTGGCTAACTAGGGAACC
CACTGCTTAAGCCTCAATAAAGCTTGCCTTGAGTGCTTCAAGTAGTGTGTGCCCGTCTGTTGTGTGACTC
TGGTAACTAGAGATCCCTCAGACCCTTTTAGTCAGTGTGGAAAATCTCTAGCAGTGGCGCCCGAACAGGG
ACTTGAAAGCGAAAGGGAAACCAGAGGAGCTCTCTCGACGCAGGACTCGGCTTGCTGAAGCGCGCACGGC
AAGAGGCGAGGGGCGGCGACTGGTGAGTACGCCAAAAATTTTGACTAGCGGAGGCTAGAAGGAGAGAGAT
GGGTGCGAGAGCGTCAGTATTAAGCGGGGGAGAATTAGATCGCGATGGGAAAAAATTCGGTTAAGGCCAG
GGGGAAAGAAAAAATATAAATTAAAACATATAGTATGGGCAAGCAGGGAGCTAGAACGATTCGCAGTTAA
TCCTGGCCTGTTAGAAACATCAGAAGGCTGTAGACAAATACTGGGACAGCTACAACCATCCCTTCAGACA
GGATCAGAAGAACTTAGATCATTATATAATACAGTAGCAACCCTCTATTGTGTGCATCAAAGGATAGAGA
TAAAAGACACCAAGGAAGCTTTAGACAAGATAGAGGAAGAGCAAAACAAAAGTAAGACCACCGCACAGCA
AGCGGCCGGCCGCTGATCTTCAGACCTGGAGGAGGAGATATGAGGGACAATTGGAGAAGTGAATTATATA
AATATAAAGTAGTAAAAATTGAACCATTAGGAGTAGCACCCACCAAGGCAAAGAGAAGAGTGGTGCAGAG
AGAAAAAAGAGCAGTGGGAATAGGAGCTTTGTTCCTTGGGTTCTTGGGAGCAGCAGGAAGCACTATGGGC
GCAGCGTCAATGACGCTGACGGTACAGGCCAGACAATTATTGTCTGGTATAGTGCAGCAGCAGAACAATT
TGCTGAGGGCTATTGAGGCGCAACAGCATCTGTTGCAACTCACAGTCTGGGGCATCAAGCAGCTCCAGGC
AAGAATCCTGGCTGTGGAAAGATACCTAAAGGATCAACAGCTCCTGGGGATTTGGGGTTGCTCTGGAAAA
CTCATTTGCACCACTGCTGTGCCTTGGAATGCTAGTTGGAGTAATAAATCTCTGGAACAGATTTGGAATC
ACACGACCTGGATGGAGTGGGACAGAGAAATTAACAATTACACAAGCTTAATACACTCCTTAATTGAAGA
ATCGCAAAACCAGCAAGAAAAGAATGAACAAGAATTATTGGAATTAGATAAATGGGCAAGTTTGTGGAAT
TGGTTTAACATAACAAATTGGCTGTGGTATATAAAATTATTCATAATGATAGTAGGAGGCTTGGTAGGTT
TAAGAATAGTTTTTGCTGTACTTTCTATAGTGAATAGAGTTAGGCAGGGATATTCACCATTATCGTTTCA
GACCCACCTCCCAACCCCGAGGGGACCCGACAGGCCCGAAGGAATAGAAGAAGAAGGTGGAGAGAGAGAC
AGAGACAGATCCATTCGATTAGTGAACGGATCGGCACTGCGTGCGCCAATTCTGCAGACAAATGGCAGTA
TTCATCCACAATTTTAAAAGAAAAGGGGGGATTGGGGGGTACAGTGCAGGGGAAAGAATAGTAGACATAA
TAGCAACAGACATACAAACTAAAGAATTACAAAAACAAATTACAAAAATTCAAAATTTTCGGGTTTATTA
CAGGGACAGCAGAGATCCAGTTTGGTTAGTACCGGGCCCGCTCTAGCCCTGCAGGAACTGTTTAAACTGT
GAGGGCCTATTTCCCATGATTCCTTCATATTTGCATATACGATACAAGGCTGTTAGAGAGATAATTGGAA
TTAATTTGACTGTAAACACAAAGATATTAGTACAAAATACGTGACGTAGAAAGTAATAATTTCTTGGGTA
GTTTGCAGTTTTAAAATTATGTTTTAAAATGGACTATCATATGCTTACCGTAACTTGAAAGTATTTCGAT
TTCTTGGCTTTATATATCTTGTGGAAAGGACCAAACACCGAAGCTCGCTCTATAGAGCTGGTTTTAGAGC
TAGAAATAGCAAGTTAAAATAAGGCTAGTCCGTTATCAACTTGAAAAAGTGGCACCGAGTCGGTGCTTTT
TTGTTTGGCGCGCCTATGGCTTAATTAACATGGCGGCCGCATTCTACCGGGTAGGGGAGGCGCTTTTCCC
AAGGCAGTCTGGAGCATGCGCTTTAGCAGCCCCGCTGGGCACTTGGCGCTACACAAGTGGCCTCTGGCCT
CGCACACATTCCACATCCACCGGTAGGCGCCAACCGGCTCCGTTCTTTGGTGGCCCCTTCGCGCCACCTT
CTACTCCTCCCCTAGTCAGGAAGTTCCCCCCCGCCCCGCAGCTCGCGTCGTGCAGGACGTGACAAATGGA
AGTAGCACGTCTCACTAGTCTCGTGCAGATGGACAGCACCGCTGAGCAATGGAAGCGGGTAGGCCTTTGG
GGCAGCGGCCAATAGCAGCTTTGCTCCTTCGCTTTCTGGGCTCAGAGGCTGGGAAGGGGTGGGTCCGGGG
GCGGGCTCAGGGGCGGGCTCAGGGGCGGGGCGGGCGCCCGAAGGTCCTCCGGAGGCCCGGCATTCTGCAC
GCTTCAAAAGCGCACGTCTGCCGCGCTGTTCTCCTCTTCCTCATCTCCGGGACCCGGGATGCCCAAGAAG
AAGAGGAAGGTGTCCAATTTACTGACCGTACACCAAAATTTGCCTGCATTACCGGTCGATGCAACGAGTG
ATGAGGTTCGCAAGAACCTGATGGACATGTTCAGGGATCGCCAGGCGTTTTCTGAGCATACCTGGAAAAT
GCTTCTGTCCGTTTGCCGGTCGTGGGCGGCATGGTGCAAGTTGAATAACCGGAAATGGTTTCCCGCAGAA
CCTGAAGATGTTCGCGATTATCTTCTATATCTTCAGGCGCGCGGTCTGGCAGTAAAAACTATCCAGCAAC
ATTTGGGCCAGCTAAACATGCTTCATCGTCGGTCCGGGCTGCCACGACCAAGTGACAGCAATGCTGTTTC
ACTGGTTATGCGGCGGATCCGAAAAGAAAACGTTGATGCCGGTGAACGTGCAAAACAGGCTCTAGCGTTC
GAACGCACTGATTTCGACCAGGTTCGTTCACTCATGGAAAATAGCGATCGCTGCCAGGATATACGTAATC
TGGCATTTCTGGGGATTGCTTATAACACCCTGTTACGTATAGCCGAAATTGCCAGGATCAGGGTTAAAGA
TATCTCACGTACTGACGGTGGGAGAATGTTAATCCATATTGGCAGAACGAAAACGCTGGTTAGCACCGCA
GGTGTAGAGAAGGCACTTAGCCTGGGGGTAACTAAACTGGTCGAGCGATGGATTTCCGTCTCTGGTGTAG
CTGATGATCCGAATAACTACCTGTTTTGCCGGGTCAGAAAAAATGGTGTTGCCGCGCCATCTGCCACCAG
CCAGCTATCAACTCGCGCCCTGGAAGGGATTTTTGAAGCAACTCATCGATTGATTTACGGCGCTAAGGAT
GACTCTGGTCAGAGATACCTGGCCTGGTCTGGACACAGTGCCCGTGTCGGAGCCGCGCGAGATATGGCCC
GCGCTGGAGTTTCAATACCGGAGATCATGCAAGCTGGTGGCTGGACCAATGTAAATATTGTCATGAACTA
TATCCGTAACCTGGATAGTGAAACAGGGGCAATGGTGCGCCTGCTGGAAGATGGCGATTAGCCATGTTTA
AGGGTTCCGGTTCCACTAGGTACAATTCGATATCAAGCTTATCGATAATCAACCTCTGGATTACAAAATT
TGTGAAAGATTGACTGGTATTCTTAACTATGTTGCTCCTTTTACGCTATGTGGATACGCTGCTTTAATGC
CTTTGTATCATGCTATTGCTTCCCGTATGGCTTTCATTTTCTCCTCCTTGTATAAATCCTGGTTGCTGTC
TCTTTATGAGGAGTTGTGGCCCGTTGTCAGGCAACGTGGCGTGGTGTGCACTGTGTTTGCTGACGCAACC
CCCACTGGTTGGGGCATTGCCACCACCTGTCAGCTCCTTTCCGGGACTTTCGCTTTCCCCCTCCCTATTG
CCACGGCGGAACTCATCGCCGCCTGCCTTGCCCGCTGCTGGACAGGGGCTCGGCTGTTGGGCACTGACAA
TTCCGTGGTGTTGTCGGGGAAATCATCGTCCTTTCCTTGGCTGCTCGCCTGTGTTGCCACCTGGATTCTG
CGCGGGACGTCCTTCTGCTACGTCCCTTCGGCCCTCAATCCAGCGGACCTTCCTTCCCGCGGCCTGCTGC
CGGCTCTGCGGCCTCTTCCGCGTCTTCGCCTTCGCCCTCAGACGAGTCGGATCTCCCTTTGGGCCGCCTC
CCCGCATCGATACCGTCGACCTCGATCGAGACCTAGAAAAACATGGAGCAATCACAAGTAGCAATACAGC
AGCTACCAATGCTGATTGTGCCTGGCTAGAAGCACAAGAGGAGGAGGAGGTGGGTTTTCCAGTCACACCT
CAGGTACCTTTAAGACCAATGACTTACAAGGCAGCTGTAGATCTTAGCCACTTTTTAAAAGAAAAGGGGG
GACTGGAAGGGCTAATTCACTCCCAACGAAGACAAGATATCCTTGATCTGTGGATCTACCACACACAAGG
CTACTTCCCTGATTGGCAGAACTACACACCAGGGCCAGGGATCAGATATCCACTGACCTTTGGATGGTGC
TACAAGCTAGTACCAGTTGAGCAAGAGAAGGTAGAAGAAGCCAATGAAGGAGAGAACACCCGCTTGTTAC
ACCCTGTGAGCCTGCATGGGATGGATGACCCGGAGAGAGAAGTATTAGAGTGGAGGTTTGACAGCCGCCT
AGCATTTCATCACATGGCCCGAGAGCTGCATCCGGACTGTACTGGGTCTCTCTGGTTAGACCAGATCTGA
GCCTGGGAGCTCTCTGGCTAACTAGGGAACCCACTGCTTAAGCCTCAATAAAGCTTGCCTTGAGTGCTTC
AAGTAGTGTGTGCCCGTCTGTTGTGTGACTCTGGTAACTAGAGATCCCTCAGACCCTTTTAGTCAGTGTG
GAAAATCTCTAGCAGCATGTGAGCAAAAGGCCAGCAAAAGGCCAGGAACCGTAAAAAGGCCGCGTTGCTG
GCGTTTTTCCATAGGCTCCGCCCCCCTGACGAGCATCACAAAAATCGACGCTCAAGTCAGAGGTGGCGAA
ACCCGACAGGACTATAAAGATACCAGGCGTTTCCCCCTGGAAGCTCCCTCGTGCGCTCTCCTGTTCCGAC
CCTGCCGCTTACCGGATACCTGTCCGCCTTTCTCCCTTCGGGAAGCGTGGCGCTTTCTCATAGCTCACGC
TGTAGGTATCTCAGTTCGGTGTAGGTCGTTCGCTCCAAGCTGGGCTGTGTGCACGAACCCCCCGTTCAGC
CCGACCGCTGCGCCTTATCCGGTAACTATCGTCTTGAGTCCAACCCGGTAAGACACGACTTATCGCCACT
GGCAGCAGCCACTGGTAACAGGATTAGCAGAGCGAGGTATGTAGGCGGTGCTACAGAGTTCTTGAAGTGG
TGGCCTAACTACGGCTACACTAGAAGAACAGTATTTGGTATCTGCGCTCTGCTGAAGCCAGTTACCTTCG
GAAAAAGAGTTGGTAGCTCTTGATCCGGCAAACAAACCACCGCTGGTAGCGGTGGTTTTTTTGTTTGCAA
GCAGCAGATTACGCGCAGAAAAAAAGGATCTCAAGAAGATCCTTTGATCTTTTCTACGGGGTCTGACGCT
CAGTGGAACGAAAACTCACGTTAAGGGATTTTGGTCATGAGATTATCAAAAAGGATCTTCACCTAGATCC
TTTTAAATTAAAAATGAAGTTTTAAATCAATCTAAAGTATATATGAGTAAACTTGGTCTGACAGTTACCA
ATGCTTAATCAGTGAGGCACCTATCTCAGCGATCTGTCTATTTCGTTCATCCATAGTTGCCTGACTCCCC
GTCGTGTAGATAACTACGATACGGGAGGGCTTACCATCTGGCCCCAGTGCTGCAATGATACCGCGAGACC
CACGCTCACCGGCTCCAGATTTATCAGCAATAAACCAGCCAGCCGGAAGGGCCGAGCGCAGAAGTGGTCC
TGCAACTTTATCCGCCTCCATCCAGTCTATTAATTGTTGCCGGGAAGCTAGAGTAAGTAGTTCGCCAGTT
AATAGTTTGCGCAACGTTGTTGCCATTGCTACAGGCATCGTGGTGTCACGCTCGTCGTTTGGTATGGCTT
CATTCAGCTCCGGTTCCCAACGATCAAGGCGAGTTACATGATCCCCCATGTTGTGCAAAAAAGCGGTTAG
CTCCTTCGGTCCTCCGATCGTTGTCAGAAGTAAGTTGGCCGCAGTGTTATCACTCATGGTTATGGCAGCA
CTGCATAATTCTCTTACTGTCATGCCATCCGTAAGATGCTTTTCTGTGACTGGTGAGTACTCAACCAAGT
CATTCTGAGAATAGTGTATGCGGCGACCGAGTTGCTCTTGCCCGGCGTCAATACGGGATAATACCGCGCC
ACATAGCAGAACTTTAAAAGTGCTCATCATTGGAAAACGTTCTTCGGGGCGAAAACTCTCAAGGATCTTA
CCGCTGTTGAGATCCAGTTCGATGTAACCCACTCGTGCACCCAACTGATCTTCAGCATCTTTTACTTTCA
CCAGCGTTTCTGGGTGAGCAAAAACAGGAAGGCAAAATGCCGCAAAAAAGGGAATAAGGGCGACACGGAA
ATGTTGAATACTCATACTCTTCCTTTTTCAATATTATTGAAGCATTTATCAGGGTTATTG
Features (pLannotate 1.2.2; 21 found; start..end, strand, type, name):
    119..171     -  misc_feature   bom (fragment): basis of mobility region from pBR322
    326..705     +  enhancer       CMV enhancer: human cytomegalovirus immediate early enhancer
    706..905     +  promoter       CMV promoter: human cytomegalovirus (CMV) immediate early promoter
    923..1103    +  LTR            5' LTR (truncated): truncated 5' long terminal repeat (LTR) from HIV-1
   1150..1275    +  misc_feature   HIV-1 Ψ: packaging signal of human immunodeficiency virus type 1
   1259..1597    +  CDS            HIV-1 gag (fragment): gag protein from human immunodeficiency virus 1; gag
   1772..2005    +  misc_feature   RRE: The Rev response element (RRE) of HIV-1 allows for Rev-dependent mRNA export from the nucleus to the cytoplasm.
   2382..2482    +  CDS            Rev (fragment): human immunodeficiency virus 1 (HIV-1) Rev protein; rev; enhances nuclear export of unspliced and incompletely spliced viral mRNAs
   2532..2649    +  misc_feature   cPPT/CTS: central polypurine tract and central termination sequence of HIV-1
   2731..2971    +  promoter       U6 promoter: RNA polymerase III promoter for human U6 snRNA
   3001..3076    +  misc_RNA       gRNA scaffold: guide RNA scaffold for the Streptococcus pyogenes CRISPR/Cas9 system
   3129..3621    +  promoter       PGK promoter: mouse phosphoglycerate kinase 1 promoter
   3651..4681    +  CDS            Cre (fragment): site-specific recombinase Cre is a site-specific recombinase from bacteriophage P1. Recombination occurs at loxP sequences.
   4714..4737    +  misc_feature   MCS (fragment): pBluescript multiple cloning site
   4737..5325    +  misc_feature   WPRE: woodchuck hepatitis virus posttranscriptional regulatory element
   5326..5345    +  misc_feature   MCS (fragment): pBluescript multiple cloning site
   5347..5847    +  CDS            nef (fragment): NEF_HV1LA - Experimental evidence at protein level: Swiss-Prot protein existence level 1. Extracellular Nef protein targets CD4(+) T-lymphocytes for apoptosis by interacting with CXCR4 surface receptors. From Human immunodeficiency virus type 1 group M subtype B (isolate Lai) (HIV-1).
   5854..6034    +  LTR            5' LTR (truncated): truncated 5' long terminal repeat (LTR) from HIV-1
   6096..6684    -  rep_origin     ori: high-copy-number ColE1/pMB1/pBR322/pUC origin of replication
   6855..7715    -  CDS            AmpR: β-lactamase; bla; confers resistance to ampicillin, carbenicillin, and related antibiotics
   7716..60      -  promoter       AmpR promoter (across the origin): bla
