[The description below was written by a language model from this plasmid's Addgene catalogue record and pLannotate feature annotations shown in this document.]
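Description:
Lenti-sgEp300#1/Cre is a lentiviral CRISPR/Cre vector built on the pLL3.3 backbone that delivers a guide RNA against mouse Ep300 (the p300/KAT3B histone acetyltransferase) together with Cre recombinase. In bacteria the 7.76 kb plasmid is maintained through a high-copy ColE1/pUC-type origin and selected with ampicillin via the β-lactamase gene and its promoter. The viral portion has a CMV enhancer/promoter placed upstream of a truncated HIV-1 5' LTR, which drives production of the genomic RNA in packaging cells. This is followed by the Ψ packaging signal with a gag fragment, the Rev response element for Rev-dependent nuclear export, and the cPPT/CTS element that aids nuclear import of the reverse-transcribed genome. A second truncated LTR, preceded by a nef-derived fragment, closes the transfer cassette.

Two independent expression units sit between these viral elements. A human U6 RNA polymerase III promoter transcribes the Ep300-targeting spacer fused to the Streptococcus pyogenes Cas9 guide scaffold, and a mouse PGK promoter drives Cre, with a WPRE downstream to enhance transcript stability and expression. The vector carries no Cas9 gene, so editing requires Cas9 supplied by the recipient cells or animal. Cre can recombine loxP-flanked alleles in transduced cells while the guide directs disruption of Ep300 in the same cells. The associated publication concerns functional analysis of tumor suppressors in oncogenic KRAS-driven lung cancer, consistent with use for testing Ep300 loss in Cre-dependent mouse tumor models. However, the record does not specify the mouse alleles used, and the cloning sites for the guide are listed as unknown.
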