Addgene plasmid #173591: Lenti-sgEp300#1/Cre
Purpose: Expresses a Ep300-targeting gRNA and Cre-recombinase
Depositing lab: Charles Swanton. Depositing organization: University College London. Publication: A functional taxonomy of tumor suppression in oncogenic KRAS-driven lung cancer. Cai H, Chew SK, Li C, Tsai MK, Andrejka L, Murray CW, Hughes NW, Shuldiner EG, Ashkin EL, Tang R, Hung KL, Chen LC, Lee SYC, Yousefi M, Lin WY, Kunder CA, Cong L, McFarland CD, Petrov DA, Swanton C, Winslow MM. Cancer Discov. 2021 Feb 19. pii: 2159-8290.CD-20-1325. doi: 10.1158/2159-8290.CD-20-1325. PubMed 33608386.
Backbone
  Vector backbone: pLL3.3
  Vector type: Lentiviral, Cre/Lox, CRISPR
Growth in bacteria
  Bacterial resistance: Ampicillin, 100 μg/mL
  Growth temperature: 37°C
  Growth strain: NEB Stable
  Copy number: High Copy
Gene/Insert
  Gene/Insert name: gRNA targeting Ep300
  gRNA/shRNA sequence: AAGCTCGCTCTATAGAGCTG
  Species: M. musculus (mouse)
  Entrez Gene: Ep300 (a.k.a. A430090G16, A730011L11, KAT3B, p300, p300 HAT)
  Cloning method: Restriction Enzyme; 5′ cloning site unknown (unknown if destroyed); 3′ cloning site unknown (unknown if destroyed)
Terms and licenses: Academic/Nonprofit Terms; Industry Terms: Not Available to Industry
How to cite: Lenti-sgEp300#1/Cre was a gift from Charles Swanton (Addgene plasmid # 173591 ; http://n2t.net/addgene:173591 ; RRID:Addgene_173591)
